Addgene plasmid #73247: KDM4D
Purpose: Bacterial expression for structure determination; may not be full ORF
Depositing lab: Nicola Burgess-Brown. Depositing organization: University of Oxford.
Backbone
  Vector backbone: pNIC28-Bsa4
  Backbone manufacturer: SGC, Addgene Plasmid #26103
  Vector type: Bacterial Expression
Growth in bacteria
  Bacterial resistance: Kanamycin, 50 μg/mL
  Growth temperature: 37°C
  Growth strain: DH5alpha
  Copy number: Low Copy
Gene/Insert
  Gene/Insert name: KDM4D (alt names: JMJD2DA-c105; gi|39653317)
  Species: H. sapiens (human)
  Insert size (bp): 1120
  Mutation: pfam02375:JmjN 18-64, pfam02373:JmjC 182-295
  Entrez Gene: KDM4D (a.k.a. JMJD2D)
  Promoter: T7
  Tag / fusion protein: His-6-TEV (N terminal on backbone)
  Cloning method: Ligation Independent Cloning
  Sequencing primers: 5′ T7; 3′ T7 terminal
Terms and licenses: Academic/Nonprofit Terms; Industry Terms: Not Available to Industry
Depositor comments: Use BL21(DE3)-R3-pRARE2 for protein expression. See also 4D6Q: http://www.thesgc.org/structures/4D6Q 4D6R: http://www.thesgc.org/structures/4D6R 4D6S: http://www.thesgc.org/structures/4D6S
How to cite: KDM4D was a gift from Nicola Burgess-Brown (Addgene plasmid # 73247 ; http://n2t.net/addgene:73247 ; RRID:Addgene_73247)
