[The description below was written by a language model from this plasmid's Addgene catalogue record and the feature table of its GenBank file.]
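Description:
KDM4D is a bacterial expression plasmid built on the pNIC28-Bsa4 backbone, a T7-driven vector designed for ligation-independent cloning. It was made to produce a fragment of the human histone lysine demethylase KDM4D (also known as JMJD2D) for structure determination. The insert is about 1.1 kb, and the record cautions that it may not be the full open reading frame. The annotations place the JmjN domain at residues 18–64 and the JmjC domain at residues 182–295, so the construct covers the catalytic core of the enzyme. The insert itself is not annotated in the feature table, but it would occupy the gap between the N-terminal tag elements and the T7 terminator.

Expression runs from a T7 promoter followed by a lac operator and the phage T7 gene 10 ribosome binding site. A plasmid-borne lacI gene with its own promoter supplies the repressor. Transcription therefore depends on a host providing T7 RNA polymerase, such as a DE3 lysogen, and is induced with IPTG. The depositor recommends a BL21(DE3) derivative carrying a rare-codon tRNA plasmid for expression. The protein carries an N-terminal 6xHis tag followed by a TEV protease site, so it can be purified by metal affinity and the tag then removed. A second 6xHis coding segment is annotated just upstream of the T7 terminator. The catalogue lists only the N-terminal tag, and the record does not say whether this downstream segment is translated.

The 6,385 bp plasmid is selected with kanamycin through aph(3')-Ia. It replicates from a pBR322-type ColE1 origin with bom and rop, consistent with its low-copy listing, and also carries an f1 origin. The depositor's comments link the construct to several deposited crystal structures.
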