LOCUS       Exported 6385 bp ds-DNA circular SYN 12-MAY-2021
DEFINITION  Bacterial expression for structure determination; may not be full
            ORF.
ACCESSION   .
VERSION     .
KEYWORDS    KDM4D
SOURCE      synthetic DNA construct
  ORGANISM  synthetic DNA construct
REFERENCE   1 (bases 1 to 6385)
  TITLE     SGC Oxford
REFERENCE   2 (bases 1 to 6385)
  AUTHORS   .
  TITLE     Direct Submission
  JOURNAL   Exported May 12, 2021 from SnapGene Server 1.1.58
            http://www.snapgene.com
FEATURES             Location/Qualifiers
     source          1..6385
                     /organism="synthetic DNA construct"
                     /mol_type="other DNA"
     primer_bind     1..20
                     /label=T7
                     /note="T7 promoter, forward primer"
     promoter        1..19
                     /label=T7 promoter
                     /note="promoter for bacteriophage T7 RNA polymerase"
     protein_bind    20..44
                     /label=lac operator
                     /bound_moiety="lac repressor encoded by lacI"
                     /note="The lac repressor binds to the lac operator to
                     inhibit transcription in E. coli. This inhibition can be
                     relieved by adding lactose or
                     isopropyl-beta-D-thiogalactopyranoside (IPTG)."
     RBS             59..81
                     /note="efficient ribosome binding site from bacteriophage
                     T7 gene 10 (Olins and Rangwala, 1989)"
     CDS             92..109
                     /codon_start=1
                     /product="6xHis affinity tag"
                     /label=6xHis
                     /translation="HHHHHH"
     CDS             134..154
                     /codon_start=1
                     /product="tobacco etch virus (TEV) protease recognition and
                     cleavage site"
                     /label=TEV site
                     /translation="ENLYFQS"
     CDS             1246..1263
                     /codon_start=1
                     /product="6xHis affinity tag"
                     /label=6xHis
                     /translation="HHHHHH"
     primer_bind     complement(1316..1334)
                     /label=T7 Term
                     /note="T7 terminator, reverse primer"
     terminator      1330..1377
                     /label=T7 terminator
                     /note="transcription terminator for bacteriophage T7 RNA
                     polymerase"
     rep_origin      1414..1869
                     /direction=RIGHT
                     /label=f1 ori
                     /note="f1 bacteriophage origin of replication; arrow
                     indicates direction of (+) strand synthesis"
     primer_bind     complement(1501..1520)
                     /label=F1ori-R
                     /note="F1 origin, reverse primer"
     primer_bind     1711..1732
                     /label=F1ori-F
                     /note="F1 origin, forward primer"
     CDS             complement(1962..2777)
                     /codon_start=1
                     /gene="aph(3')-Ia"
                     /product="aminoglycoside phosphotransferase"
                     /label=KanR
                     /note="confers resistance to kanamycin in bacteria or G418
                     (Geneticin(R)) in eukaryotes"
                     /translation="MSHIQRETSCSRPRLNSNMDADLYGYKWARDNVGQSGATIYRLYG
                     KPDAPELFLKHGKGSVANDVTDEMVRLNWLTEFMPLPTIKHFIRTPDDAWLLTTAIPGK
                     TAFQVLEEYPDSGENIVDALAVFLRRLHSIPVCNCPFNSDRVFRLAQAQSRMNNGLVDA
                     SDFDDERNGWPVEQVWKEMHKLLPFSPDSVVTHGDFSLDNLIFDEGKLIGCIDVGRVGI
                     ADRYQDLAILWNCLGEFSPSLQKRLFQKYGIDNPDMNKLQFHLMLDEFF"
     primer_bind     2685..2704
                     /label=Kan-R
                     /note="Kanamycin resistance gene, reverse primer"
     primer_bind     2769..2788
                     /label=pENTR-R
                     /note="pENTR vectors, reverse primer"
     rep_origin      2899..3487
                     /direction=RIGHT
                     /label=ori
                     /note="high-copy-number ColE1/pMB1/pBR322/pUC origin of
                     replication"
     primer_bind     3388..3407
                     /label=pBR322ori-F
                     /note="pBR322 origin, forward primer"
     primer_bind     3641..3658
                     /label=L4440
                     /note="L4440 vector, forward primer"
     misc_feature    3673..3815
                     /label=bom
                     /note="basis of mobility region from pBR322"
     primer_bind     complement(3741..3760)
                     /label=pRS-marker
                     /note="pRS vectors, use to sequence yeast selectable
                     marker"
     primer_bind     3901..3923
                     /label=pGEX 3'
                     /note="pGEX vectors, reverse primer"
     CDS             complement(3917..4108)
                     /codon_start=1
                     /gene="rop"
                     /product="Rop protein, which maintains plasmids at low copy
                     number"
                     /label=rop
                     /translation="MTKQEKTALNMARFIRSQTLTLLEKLNELDADEQADICESLHDHA
                     DELYRSCLARFGDDGENL"
     CDS             complement(4917..5999)
                     /codon_start=1
                     /gene="lacI"
                     /product="lac repressor"
                     /label=lacI
                     /note="The lac repressor binds to the lac operator to
                     inhibit transcription in E. coli. This inhibition can be
                     relieved by adding lactose or
                     isopropyl-beta-D-thiogalactopyranoside (IPTG)."
                     /translation="MKPVTLYDVAEYAGVSYQTVSRVVNQASHVSAKTREKVEAAMAEL
                     NYIPNRVAQQLAGKQSLLIGVATSSLALHAPSQIVAAIKSRADQLGASVVVSMVERSGV
                     EACKAAVHNLLAQRVSGLIINYPLDDQDAIAVEAACTNVPALFLDVSDQTPINSIIFSH
                     EDGTRLGVEHLVALGHQQIALLAGPLSSVSARLRLAGWHKYLTRNQIQPIAEREGDWSA
                     MSGFQQTMQMLNEGIVPTAMLVANDQMALGAMRAITESGLRVGADISVVGYDDTEDSSC
                     YIPPLTTIKQDFRLLGQTSVDRLLQLSQGQAVKGNQLLPVSLVKRKTTLAPNTQTASPR
                     ALADSLMQLARQVSRLESGQ"
     primer_bind     5961..5980
                     /label=LacI-R
                     /note="LacI, reverse primer"
     promoter        complement(6000..6077)
                     /gene="lacI"
                     /label=lacI promoter
     primer_bind     6283..6302
                     /label=pBRrevBam
                     /note="pBR322 vectors, tet region, downstream of BamHI,
                     reverse primer"
ORIGIN
        1 taatacgact cactataggg gaattgtgag cggataacaa ttcccctcta gaaataattt
       61 tgtttaactt taagaaggag atatacatat gcaccatcat catcatcatt cttctggtgt
      121 agatctgggt accgagaacc tgtacttcca atccatggaa actatgaagt ctaaggccaa
      181 ctgtgcccag aatccaaatt gtaacataat gatatttcat ccaaccaaag aggagtttaa
      241 tgattttgat aaatatattg cttacatgga atcccaaggt gcacacagag ctggcttggc
      301 taagataatt ccacccaaag aatggaaagc cagagagacc tatgataata tcagtgaaat
      361 cttaatagcc actcccctcc agcaggtggc ctctgggcgg gcaggggtgt ttactcaata
      421 ccataaaaaa aagaaagcca tgactgtggg ggagtatcgc catttggcaa acagtaaaaa
      481 atatcagact ccaccacacc agaatttcga agatttggag cgaaaatact ggaagaaccg
      541 catctataat tcaccgattt atggtgctga catcagtggc tccttgtttg atgaaaacac
      601 taaacaatgg aatcttgggc acctgggaac aattcaggac ctgctggaaa aggaatgtgg
      661 ggttgtcata gaaggcgtca atacacccta cttgtacttt ggcatgtgga aaaccacgtt
      721 tgcttggcat acagaggaca tggaccttta cagcatcaac tacctgcacc ttggggagcc
      781 caaaacttgg tatgtggtgc ccccagaaca tggccagcgc ctggaacgcc tggccaggga
      841 gctcttccca ggcagttccc ggggttgtgg ggccttcctg cggcacaagg tggccctcat
      901 ctcgcctaca gttctcaagg aaaatgggat tcccttcaat cgcataactc aggaggctgg
      961 agagttcatg gtgacctttc cctatggcta ccatgctggc ttcaaccatg gtttcaactg
     1021 cgcagaggcc atcaattttg ccactccgcg atggattgat tatggcaaaa tggcctccca
     1081 gtgtagctgt ggggaggcaa gggtgacctt ttccatggat gccttcgtgc gcatcctgca
     1141 acctgagcgc tatgacctgt ggaaacgtgg gcaagaccgg tgacagtaaa ggtggatacg
     1201 gatccgaatt cgagctccgt cgacaagctt gcggccgcac tcgagcacca ccaccaccac
     1261 cactgagatc cggctgctaa caaagcccga aaggaagctg agttggctgc tgccaccgct
     1321 gagcaataac tagcataacc ccttggggcc tctaaacggg tcttgagggg ttttttgctg
     1381 aaaggaggaa ctatatccgg attggcgaat gggnnnnnnn nnnnnnnnnn nnnnnnnnnn
     1441 nnnnnnnnnn nnnnnnnnnn nnnnnnnnnn nnnnnnnnnn nnnnnnnnnn nnnnnnnnnn
     1501 nnnnnnnnnn nnnnnnnnnn nnnnnnnnnn nnnnnnncnn nnnnnnnnnn nnnnnnnnnn
     1561 nnnnnnnnnn nnnnnnnnnn nnnnnnnnnn nnnnnnnnnn nnnnnnnnnn nnnnnnnnnn
     1621 nnnnnnnnna nnnnnnnnnn nnnnnnnnnn nnnnnnnnnn nnnnnnnnnn nnnnnnnnnc
     1681 ctttgacgtt ggagtccacg ttctttnnnn nnnnnnnnnn nnnnnnnnnn nnnnnnnnnn
     1741 nnnaccctat ctcggtctat tcttttgatt tataagggat tttgccgatt tcggcctatt
     1801 ggttaaaaaa tgagctgatt taacaaaaat ttaacgcgaa ttttaacaaa atattaacgt
     1861 ttacaatttc aggtggcact tttcggggaa atgtgcgcgg aacccctatt tgtttatttt
     1921 tctaaataca ttcaaatatg tatccgctca tgaattaatt cttagaaaaa ctcatcgagc
     1981 atcaaatgaa actgcaattt attcatatca ggattatcaa taccatattt ttgaaaaagc
     2041 cgtttctgta atgaaggaga aaactcaccg aggcagttcc ataggatggc aagatcctgg
     2101 tatcggtctg cgattccgac tcgtccaaca tcaatacaac ctattaattt cccctcgtca
     2161 aaaataaggt tatcaagtga gaaatcacca tgagtgacga ctgaatccgg tgagaatggc
     2221 aaaagtttat gcatttcttt ccagacttgt tcaacaggcc agccattacg ctcgtcatca
     2281 aaatcactcg catcaaccaa accgttattc attcgtgatt gcgcctgagc gagacgaaat
     2341 acgcgatcgc tgttaaaagg acaattacaa acaggaatcg aatgcaaccg gcgcaggaac
     2401 actgccagcg catcaacaat attttcacct gaatcaggat attcttctaa tacctggaat
     2461 gctgttttcc cggggatcgc agtggtgagt aaccatgcat catcaggagt acggataaaa
     2521 tgcttgatgg tcggaagagg cataaattcc gtcagccagt ttagtctgac catctcatct
     2581 gtaacatcat tggcaacgct acctttgcca tgtttcagaa acaactctgg cgcatcgggc
     2641 ttcccataca atcgatagat tgtcgcacct gattgcccga cattatcgcg agcccattta
     2701 tacccatata aatcagcatc catgttggaa tttaatcgcg gcctagagca agacgtttcc
     2761 cgttgaatat ggctcataac accccttgta ttactgttta tgtaagcaga cagttttatt
     2821 gttcatgacc aaaatccctt aacgtgagtt ttcgttccac tgagcgtcag accccgtaga
     2881 aaagatcaaa ggatcttctt gagatccttt ttttctgcgc gtaatctgct gcttgcaaac
     2941 aaaaaaacca ccgctaccag cggtggtttg tttgccggat caagagctac caactctttt
     3001 tccgaaggta actggcttca gcagagcgca gataccaaat actgtccttc tagtgtagcc
     3061 gtagttaggc caccacttca agaactctgt agcaccgcct acatacctcg ctctgctaat
     3121 cctgttacca gtggctgctg ccagtggcga taagtcgtgt cttaccgggt tggactcaag
     3181 acgatagtta ccggataagg cgcagcggtc gggctgaacg gggggttcgt gcacacagcc
     3241 cagcttggag cgaacgacct acaccgaact gagataccta cagcgtgagc tatgagaaag
     3301 cgccacgctt cccgaaggga gaaaggcgga caggtatccg gtaagcggca gggtcggaac
     3361 aggagagcgc acgagggagc ttccaggggg aaacgcctgg tatctttata gtcctgtcgg
     3421 gtttcgccac ctctgacttg agcgtcgatt tttgtgatgc tcgtcagggg ggcggagcct
     3481 atggaaaaac gccagcaacg cggccttttt acggttcctg gccttttgct ggccttttgc
     3541 tcacatgttc tttcctgcgt tatcccctga ttctgtggat aaccgtatta ccgcctttga
     3601 gtgagctgat accgctcgcc gcagccgaac gaccgagcgc agcgagtcag tgagcgagga
     3661 agcggaagag cgcctgatgc ggtattttct ccttacgcat ctgtgcggta tttcacaccg
     3721 catatatggt gcactctcag tacaatctgc tctgatgccg catagttaag ccagtataca
     3781 ctccgctatc gctacgtgac tgggtcatgg ctgcgccccg acacccgcca acacccgctg
     3841 acgcgccctg acgggcttgt ctgctcccgg catccgctta cagacaagct gtgaccgtct
     3901 ccgggagctg catgtgtcag aggttttcac cgtcatcacc gaaacgcgcg aggcagctgc
     3961 ggtaaagctc atcagcgtgg tcgtgaagcg attcacagat gtctgcctgt tcatccgcgt
     4021 ccagctcgtt gagtttctcc agaagcgtta atgtctggct tctgataaag cgggccatgt
     4081 taagggcggt tttttcctgt ttggtcactg atgcctccgt gtaaggggga tttctgttca
     4141 tgggggtaat gataccgatg aaacgagaga ggatgctcac gatacgggtt actgatgatg
     4201 aacatgcccg gttactggaa cgttgtgagg gtaaacaact ggcggtatgg atgcggcggg
     4261 accagagaaa aatcactcag ggtcaatgcc agcgcttcgt taatacagat gtaggtgttc
     4321 cacagggtag ccagcagcat cctgcgatgc agatccggaa cataatggtg cagggcgctg
     4381 acttccgcgt ttccagactt tacgaaacac ggaaaccgaa gaccattcat gttgttgctc
     4441 aggtcgcaga cgttttgcag cagcagtcgc ttcacgttcg ctcgcgtatc ggtgattcat
     4501 tctgctaacc agtaaggcaa ccccgccagc ctagccgggt cctcaacgac aggagcacga
     4561 tcatgcgcac ccgtggggcc gccatgccgg cgataatggc ctgcttctcg ccgaaacgtt
     4621 tggtggcggg accagtgacg aaggcttgag cgagggcgtg caagattccg aataccgcaa
     4681 gcgacaggcc gatcatcgtc gcgctccagc gaaagcggtc ctcgccgaaa atgacccaga
     4741 gcgctgccgg cacctgtcct acgagttgca tgataaagaa gacagtcata agtgcggcga
     4801 cgatagtcat gccccgcgcc caccggaagg agctgactgg gttgaaggct ctcaagggca
     4861 tcggtcgaga tcccggtgcc taatgagtga gctaacttac attaattgcg ttgcgctcac
     4921 tgcccgcttt ccagtcggga aacctgtcgt gccagctgca ttaatgaatc ggccaacgcg
     4981 cggggagagg cggtttgcgt attgggcgcc agggtggttt ttcttttcac cagtgagacg
     5041 ggcaacagct gattgccctt caccgcctgg ccctgagaga gttgcagcaa gcggtccacg
     5101 ctggtttgcc ccagcaggcg aaaatcctgt ttgatggtgg ttaacggcgg gatataacat
     5161 gagctgtctt cggtatcgtc gtatcccact accgagatat ccgcaccaac gcgcagcccg
     5221 gactcggtaa tggcgcgcat tgcgcccagc gccatctgat cgttggcaac cagcatcgca
     5281 gtgggaacga tgccctcatt cagcatttgc atggtttgtt gaaaaccgga catggcactc
     5341 cagtcgcctt cccgttccgc tatcggctga atttgattgc gagtgagata tttatgccag
     5401 ccagccagac gcagacgcgc cgagacagaa cttaatgggc ccgctaacag cgcgatttgc
     5461 tggtgaccca atgcgaccag atgctccacg cccagtcgcg taccgtcttc atgggagaaa
     5521 ataatactgt tgatgggtgt ctggtcagag acatcaagaa ataacgccgg aacattagtg
     5581 caggcagctt ccacagcaat ggcatcctgg tcatccagcg gatagttaat gatcagccca
     5641 ctgacgcgtt gcgcgagaag attgtgcacc gccgctttac aggcttcgac gccgcttcgt
     5701 tctaccatcg acaccaccac gctggcaccc agttgatcgg cgcgagattt aatcgccgcg
     5761 acaatttgcg acggcgcgtg cagggccaga ctggaggtgg caacgccaat cagcaacgac
     5821 tgtttgcccg ccagttgttg tgccacgcgg ttgggaatgt aattcagctc cgccatcgcc
     5881 gcttccactt tttcccgcgt tttcgcagaa acgtggctgg cctggttcac cacgcgggaa
     5941 acggtctgat aagagacacc ggcatactct gcgacatcgt ataacgttac tggtttcaca
     6001 ttcaccaccc tgaattgact ctcttccggg cgctatcatg ccataccgcg aaaggttttg
     6061 cgccattcga tggtgtccgg gatctcgacg ctctccctta tgcgactcct gcattaggaa
     6121 gcagcccagt agtaggttga ggccgttgag caccgccgcc gcaaggaatg gtgcatgcaa
     6181 ggagatggcg cccaacagtc ccccggccac ggggcctgcc accataccca cgccgaaaca
     6241 agcgctcatg agcccgaagt ggcgagcccg atcttcccca tcggtgatgt cggcgatata
     6301 ggcgccagca accgcacctg tggcgccggt gatgccggcc acgatgcgtc cggcgtagag
     6361 gatcgagatc tcgatcccgc gaaat
//
