>Addgene plasmid #73247 | KDM4D | depositor partial sequence | sequence record 134761 | insert
ATGCACCATCATCATCATCATTCTTCTGGTGTAGATCTGGGTACCGAGAACCTGTACTTCCAATCCATGG
AAACTATGAAGTCTAAGGCCAACTGTGCCCAGAATCCAAATTGTAACATAATGATATTTCATCCAACCAA
AGAGGAGTTTAATGATTTTGATAAATATATTGCTTACATGGAATCCCAAGGTGCACACAGAGCTGGCTTG
GCTAAGATAATTCCACCCAAAGAATGGAAAGCCAGAGAGACCTATGATAATATCAGTGAAATCTTAATAG
CCACTCCCCTCCAGCAGGTGGCCTCTGGGCGGGCAGGGGTGTTTACTCAATACCATAAAAAAAAGAAAGC
CATGACTGTGGGGGAGTATCGCCATTTGGCAAACAGTAAAAAATATCAGACTCCACCACACCAGAATTTC
GAAGATTTGGAGCGAAAATACTGGAAGAACCGCATCTATAATTCACCGATTTATGGTGCTGACATCAGTG
GCTCCTTGTTTGATGAAAACACTAAACAATGGAATCTTGGGCACCTGGGAACAATTCAGGACCTGCTGGA
AAAGGAATGTGGGGTTGTCATAGAAGGCGTCAATACACCCTACTTGTACTTTGGCATGTGGAAAACCACG
TTTGCTTGGCATACAGAGGACATGGACCTTTACAGCATCAACTACCTGCACCTTGGGGAGCCCAAAACTT
GGTATGTGGTGCCCCCAGAACATGGCCAGCGCCTGGAACGCCTGGCCAGGGAGCTCTTCCCAGGCAGTTC
CCGGGGTTGTGGGGCCTTCCTGCGGCACAAGGTGGCCCTCATCTCGCCTACAGTTCTCAAGGAAAATGGG
ATTCCCTTCAATCGCATAACTCAGGAGGCTGGAGAGTTCATGGTGACCTTTCCCTATGGCTACCATGCTG
GCTTCAACCATGGTTTCAACTGCGCAGAGGCCATCAATTTTGCCACTCCGCGATGGATTGATTATGGCAA
AATGGCCTCCCAGTGTAGCTGTGGGGAGGCAAGGGTGACCTTTTCCATGGATGCCTTCGTGCGCATCCTG
CAACCTGAGCGCTATGACCTGTGGAAACGTGGGCAAGACCGGTGACAGTAAAGGTGGATACGGATCCGAA
