>Addgene plasmid #73247 | KDM4D | addgene partial sequence | sequence record 136210 | T7 5'-TAATACGACTCACTATAGGG-3'
ACTTTAAGAAGGAGATATACATATGCACCATCATCATCATCATTCTTCTGGTGTAGATCTGGGTACCGAG
AACCTGTACTTCCAATCCATGGAAACTATGAAGTCTAAGGCCAACTGTGCCCAGAATCCAAATTGTAACA
TAATGATATTTCATCCAACCAAAGAGGAGTTTAATGATTTTGATAAATATATTGCTTACATGGAATCCCA
AGGTGCACACAGAGCTGGCTTGGCTAAGATAATTCCACCCAAAGAATGGAAAGCCAGAGAGACCTATGAT
AATATCAGTGAAATCTTAATAGCCACTCCCCTCCAGCAGGTGGCCTCTGGGCGGGCAGGGGTGTTTACTC
AATACCATAAAAAAAAGAAAGCCATGACTGTGGGGGAGTATCGCCATTTGGCAAACAGTAAAAAATATCA
GACTCCACCACACCAGAATTTCGAAGATTTGGAGCGAAAATACTGGAAGAACCGCATCTATAATTCACCG
ATTTATGGTGCTGACATCAGTGGCTCCTTGTTTGATGAAAACACTAAACAATGGAATCTTGGGCACCTGG
GAACAATTCAGGACCTGCTGGAAAAGGAATGTGGGGTTGTCATAGAAGGCGTCAATACACCCTACTTGTA
CTTTGGCATGTGGAAAACCACGTTTGCTTGGCATACAGAGGACATGGACCTTTACAGCATCAACTACCTG
CACCTTGGGGAGCCCAAAACTTGGTATGTGGTGCCCCCAGAACATGGCCAGCGCCTGGAACGCCTGGCCA
GGG
