>Addgene plasmid #73247 | KDM4D | addgene partial sequence | sequence record 137201 | T7term 5'-GCTAGTTATTGCTCAGCGG-3'
TAGCAGCCGGATCTCAGTGGTGGTGGTGGTGGTGCTCGAGTGCGGCCGCAAGCTTGTCGACGGAGCTCGA
ATTCGGATCCGTATCCACCTTTACTGTCACCGGTCTTGCCCACGTTTCCACAGGTCATAGCGCTCAGGTT
GCAGGATGCGCACGAAGGCATCCATGGAAAAGGTCACCCTTGCCTCCCCACAGCTACACTGGGAGGCCAT
TTTGCCATAATCAATCCATCGCGGAGTGGCAAAATTGATGGCCTCTGCGCAGTTGAAACCATGGTTGAAG
CCAGCATGGTAGCCATAGGGAAAGGTCACCATGAACTCTCCAGCCTCCTGAGTTATGCGATTGAAGGGAA
TCCCATTTTCCTTGAGAACTGTAGGCGAGATGAGGGCCACCTTGTGCCGCAGGAAGGCCCCACAACCCCG
GGAACTGCCTGGGAAGAGCTCCCTGGCCAGGCGTTCCAGGCGCTGGCCATGTTCTGGGGGCACCACATAC
CAAGTTTTGGGCTCCCCAAGGTGCAGGTAGTTGATGCTGTAAAGGTCCATGTCCTCTGTATGCCAAGCAA
ACGTGGTTTTCCACATGCCAAAGTACAAGTAGGGTGTATTGACGCCTTCTATGACAACCCCACATTCCTT
TTCCAGCAGGTCCTGAATTGTTCCCAGGTGCCCAAGATTCCATTGTTTAGTGTTTTCATCAAACAAGGAG
CCACTGATGTCAGCACCATAAATCGGTGAATTATAGATGCGGTTCTTCCAGTATTTTCGCTCCAAATCTT
CGAAATTCTGGTGTGGTGGAGTCTGATATTTTT
